>Addgene plasmid #158120 | pSpCas9_mouse_Adar1_ccA | addgene full sequence | sequence record 309420 | Addgene NGS Result
GAGGGCCTATTTCCCATGATTCCTTCATATTTGCATATACGATACAAGGCTGTTAGAGAGATAATTGGAA
TTAATTTGACTGTAAACACAAAGATATTAGTACAAAATACGTGACGTAGAAAGTAATAATTTCTTGGGTA
GTTTGCAGTTTTAAAATTATGTTTTAAAATGGACTATCATATGCTTACCGTAACTTGAAAGTATTTCGAT
TTCTTGGCTTTATATATCTTGTGGAAAGGACGAAACACCGTCAGCACTGAGGTCACATCTGTTTTAGAGC
TAGAAATAGCAAGTTAAAATAAGGCTAGTCCGTTATCAACTTGAAAAAGTGGCACCGAGTCGGTGCTTTT
TTGTTTTAGAGCTAGAAATAGCAAGTTAAAATAAGGCTAGTCCGTTTTTAGCGCGTGCGCCAATTCTGCA
GACAAATGGCTCTAGAGGTACCCGTTACATAACTTACGGTAAATGGCCCGCCTGGCTGACCGCCCAACGA
CCCCCGCCCATTGACGTCAATAGTAACGCCAATAGGGACTTTCCATTGACGTCAATGGGTGGAGTATTTA
CGGTAAACTGCCCACTTGGCAGTACATCAAGTGTATCATATGCCAAGTACGCCCCCTATTGACGTCAATG
ACGGTAAATGGCCCGCCTGGCATTGTGCCCAGTACATGACCTTATGGGACTTTCCTACTTGGCAGTACAT
CTACGTATTAGTCATCGCTATTACCATGGTCGAGGTGAGCCCCACGTTCTGCTTCACTCTCCCCATCTCC
CCCCCCTCCCCACCCCCAATTTTGTATTTATTTATTTTTTAATTATTTTGTGCAGCGATGGGGGCGGGGG
GGGGGGGGGGGCGCGCGCCRGGGGGGGGGGGGGGGGGSGGGGGGGGGGGSGGGGSGRGGCGGAGAGGTGC
GGCGGCAGCCAATCAGAGCGGCGCGCTCCGAAAGTTTCCTTTTATGGCGAGGCGGCGGCGGCGGCGGCCC
TATAAAAAGCGAAGCGCGCGGCGGGCGGGAGTCGCTGCGCGCTGCCTTCGCCCCGTGCCCCGCTCCGCCG
CCGCCTCGCGCCGCCCGCCCCGGCTCTGACTGACCGCGTTACTCCCACAGGTGAGCGGGCGGGACGGCCC
TTCTCCTCCGGGCTGTAATTAGCTGAGCAAGAGGTAAGGGTTTAAGGGATGGTTGGTTGGTGGGGTATTA
ATGTTTAATTACCTGGAGCACCTGCCTGAAATCACTTTTTTTCAGGTTGGACCGGTGCCACCATGGACTA
TAAGGACCACGACGGAGACTACAAGGATCATGATATTGATTACAAAGACGATGACGATAAGATGGCCCCA
AAGAAGAAGCGGAAGGTCGGTATCCACGGAGTCCCAGCAGCCGACAAGAAGTACAGCATCGGCCTGGACA
TCGGCACCAACTCTGTGGGCTGGGCCGTGATCACCGACGAGTACAAGGTGCCCAGCAAGAAATTCAAGGT
GCTGGGCAACACCGACCGGCACAGCATCAAGAAGAACCTGATCGGAGCCCTGCTGTTCGACAGCGGCGAA
ACAGCCGAGGCCACCCGGCTGAAGAGAACCGCCAGAAGAAGATACACCAGACGGAAGAACCGGATCTGCT
ATCTGCAAGAGATCTTCAGCAACGAGATGGCCAAGGTGGACGACAGCTTCTTCCACAGACTGGAAGAGTC
CTTCCTGGTGGAAGAGGATAAGAAGCACGAGCGGCACCCCATCTTCGGCAACATCGTGGACGAGGTGGCC
TACCACGAGAAGTACCCCACCATCTACCACCTGAGAAAGAAACTGGTGGACAGCACCGACAAGGCCGACC
TGCGGCTGATCTATCTGGCCCTGGCCCACATGATCAAGTTCCGGGGCCACTTCCTGATCGAGGGCGACCT
GAACCCCGACAACAGCGACGTGGACAAGCTGTTCATCCAGCTGGTGCAGACCTACAACCAGCTGTTCGAG
GAAAACCCCATCAACGCCAGCGGCGTGGACGCCAAGGCCATCCTGTCTGCCAGACTGAGCAAGAGCAGAC
GGCTGGAAAATCTGATCGCCCAGCTGCCCGGCGAGAAGAAGAATGGCCTGTTCGGAAACCTGATTGCCCT
GAGCCTGGGCCTGACCCCCAACTTCAAGAGCAACTTCGACCTGGCCGAGGATGCCAAACTGCAGCTGAGC
AAGGACACCTACGACGACGACCTGGACAACCTGCTGGCCCAGATCGGCGACCAGTACGCCGACCTGTTTC
TGGCCGCCAAGAACCTGTCCGACGCCATCCTGCTGAGCGACATCCTGAGAGTGAACACCGAGATCACCAA
GGCCCCCCTGAGCGCCTCTATGATCAAGAGATACGACGAGCACCACCAGGACCTGACCCTGCTGAAAGCT
CTCGTGCGGCAGCAGCTGCCTGAGAAGTACAAAGAGATTTTCTTCGACCAGAGCAAGAACGGCTACGCCG
GCTACATTGACGGCGGAGCCAGCCAGGAAGAGTTCTACAAGTTCATCAAGCCCATCCTGGAAAAGATGGA
CGGCACCGAGGAACTGCTCGTGAAGCTGAACAGAGAGGACCTGCTGCGGAAGCAGCGGACCTTCGACAAC
GGCAGCATCCCCCACCAGATCCACCTGGGAGAGCTGCACGCCATTCTGCGGCGGCAGGAAGATTTTTACC
CATTCCTGAAGGACAACCGGGAAAAGATCGAGAAGATCCTGACCTTCCGCATCCCCTACTACGTGGGCCC
TCTGGCCAGGGGAAACAGCAGATTCGCCTGGATGACCAGAAAGAGCGAGGAAACCATCACCCCCTGGAAC
TTCGAGGAAGTGGTGGACAAGGGCGCTTCCGCCCAGAGCTTCATCGAGCGGATGACCAACTTCGATAAGA
ACCTGCCCAACGAGAAGGTGCTGCCCAAGCACAGCCTGCTGTACGAGTACTTCACCGTGTATAACGAGCT
GACCAAAGTGAAATACGTGACCGAGGGAATGAGAAAGCCCGCCTTCCTGAGCGGCGAGCAGAAAAAGGCC
ATCGTGGACCTGCTGTTCAAGACCAACCGGAAAGTGACCGTGAAGCAGCTGAAAGAGGACTACTTCAAGA
AAATCGAGTGCTTCGACTCCGTGGAAATCTCCGGCGTGGAAGATCGGTTCAACGCCTCCCTGGGCACATA
CCACGATCTGCTGAAAATTATCAAGGACAAGGACTTCCTGGACAATGAGGAAAACGAGGACATTCTGGAA
GATATCGTGCTGACCCTGACACTGTTTGAGGACAGAGAGATGATCGAGGAACGGCTGAAAACCTATGCCC
ACCTGTTCGACGACAAAGTGATGAAGCAGCTGAAGCGGCGGAGATACACCGGCTGGGGCAGGCTGAGCCG
GAAGCTGATCAACGGCATCCGGGACAAGCAGTCCGGCAAGACAATCCTGGATTTCCTGAAGTCCGACGGC
TTCGCCAACAGAAACTTCATGCAGCTGATCCACGACGACAGCCTGACCTTTAAAGAGGACATCCAGAAAG
CCCAGGTGTCCGGCCAGGGCGATAGCCTGCACGAGCACATTGCCAATCTGGCCGGCAGCCCCGCCATTAA
GAAGGGCATCCTGCAGACAGTGAAGGTGGTGGACGAGCTCGTGAAAGTGATGGGCCGGCACAAGCCCGAG
AACATCGTGATCGAAATGGCCAGAGAGAACCAGACCACCCAGAAGGGACAGAAGAACAGCCGCGAGAGAA
TGAAGCGGATCGAAGAGGGCATCAAAGAGCTGGGCAGCCAGATCCTGAAAGAACACCCCGTGGAAAACAC
CCAGCTGCAGAACGAGAAGCTGTACCTGTACTACCTGCAGAATGGGCGGGATATGTACGTGGACCAGGAA
CTGGACATCAACCGGCTGTCCGACTACGATGTGGACCATATCGTGCCTCAGAGCTTTCTGAAGGACGACT
CCATCGACAACAAGGTGCTGACCAGAAGCGACAAGAACCGGGGCAAGAGCGACAACGTGCCCTCCGAAGA
GGTCGTGAAGAAGATGAAGAACTACTGGCGGCAGCTGCTGAACGCCAAGCTGATTACCCAGAGAAAGTTC
GACAATCTGACCAAGGCCGAGAGAGGCGGCCTGAGCGAACTGGATAAGGCCGGCTTCATCAAGAGACAGC
TGGTGGAAACCCGGCAGATCACAAAGCACGTGGCACAGATCCTGGACTCCCGGATGAACACTAAGTACGA
CGAGAATGACAAGCTGATCCGGGAAGTGAAAGTGATCACCCTGAAGTCCAAGCTGGTGTCCGATTTCCGG
AAGGATTTCCAGTTTTACAAAGTGCGCGAGATCAACAACTACCACCACGCCCACGACGCCTACCTGAACG
CCGTCGTGGGAACCGCCCTGATCAAAAAGTACCCTAAGCTGGAAAGCGAGTTCGTGTACGGCGACTACAA
GGTGTACGACGTGCGGAAGATGATCGCCAAGAGCGAGCAGGAAATCGGCAAGGCTACCGCCAAGTACTTC
TTCTACAGCAACATCATGAACTTTTTCAAGACCGAGATTACCCTGGCCAACGGCGAGATCCGGAAGCGGC
CTCTGATCGAGACAAACGGCGAAACCGGGGAGATCGTGTGGGATAAGGGCCGGGATTTTGCCACCGTGCG
GAAAGTGCTGAGCATGCCCCAAGTGAATATCGTGAAAAAGACCGAGGTGCAGACAGGCGGCTTCAGCAAA
GAGTCTATCCTGCCCAAGAGGAACAGCGATAAGCTGATCGCCAGAAAGAAGGACTGGGACCCTAAGAAGT
ACGGCGGCTTCGACAGCCCCACCGTGGCCTATTCTGTGCTGGTGGTGGCCAAAGTGGAAAAGGGCAAGTC
CAAGAAACTGAAGAGTGTGAAAGAGCTGCTGGGGATCACCATCATGGAAAGAAGCAGCTTCGAGAAGAAT
CCCATCGACTTTCTGGAAGCCAAGGGCTACAAAGAAGTGAAAAAGGACCTGATCATCAAGCTGCCTAAGT
ACTCCCTGTTCGAGCTGGAAAACGGCCGGAAGAGAATGCTGGCCTCTGCCGGCGAACTGCAGAAGGGAAA
CGAACTGGCCCTGCCCTCCAAATATGTGAACTTCCTGTACCTGGCCAGCCACTATGAGAAGCTGAAGGGC
TCCCCCGAGGATAATGAGCAGAAACAGCTGTTTGTGGAACAGCACAAGCACTACCTGGACGAGATCATCG
AGCAGATCAGCGAGTTCTCCAAGAGAGTGATCCTGGCCGACGCTAATCTGGACAAAGTGCTGTCCGCCTA
CAACAAGCACCGGGATAAGCCCATCAGAGAGCAGGCCGAGAATATCATCCACCTGTTTACCCTGACCAAT
CTGGGAGCCCCTGCCGCCTTCAAGTACTTTGACACCACCATCGACCGGAAGAGGTACACCAGCACCAAAG
AGGTGCTGGACGCCACCCTGATCCACCAGAGCATCACCGGCCTGTACGAGACACGGATCGACCTGTCTCA
GCTGGGAGGCGACAAAAGGCCGGCGGCCACGAAAAAGGCCGGCCAGGCAAAAAAGAAAAAGGAATTCGGC
AGTGGAGAGGGCAGAGGAAGTCTGCTAACATGCGGTGACGTCGAGGAGAATCCTGGCCCAATGACCGAGT
ACAAGCCCACGGTGCGCCTCGCCACCCGCGACGACGTCCCCAGGGCCGTACGCACCCTCGCCGCCGCGTT
CGCCGACTACCCCGCCACGCGCCACACCGTCGATCCGGACCGCCACATCGAGCGGGTCACCGAGCTGCAA
GAACTCTTCCTCACGCGCGTCGGGCTCGACATCGGCAAGGTGTGGGTCGCGGACGACGGCGCCGCGGTGG
CGGTCTGGACCACGCCGGAGAGCGTCGAAGCGGGGGCGGTGTTCGCCGAGATCGGCCCGCGCATGGCCGA
GTTGAGCGGTTCCCGGCTGGCCGCGCAGCAACAGATGGAAGGCCTCCTGGCGCCGCACCGGCCCAAGGAG
CCCGCGTGGTTCCTGGCCACCGTCGGCGTCTCGCCCGACCACCAGGGCAAGGGTCTGGGCAGCGCCGTCG
TGCTCCCCGGAGTGGAGGCGGCCGAGCGCGCCGGGGTGCCCGCCTTCCTGGAGACCTCCGCGCCCCACAA
CCTCCCCTTCTACGAGCGGCTCGGCTTCACCGTCACCGCCGACGTCGAGGTGCCCGAAGGACCGCGCACC
TGGTGCATGACCCGCAAGCCCGGTGCCTGAGAATTCTAACTAGAGCTCGCTGATCAGCCTCGACTGTGCC
TTCTAGTTGCCAGCCATCTGTTGTTTGCCCCTCCCCCGTGCCTTCCTTGACCCTGGAAGGTGCCACTCCC
ACTGTCCTTTCCTAATAAAATGAGGAAATTGCATCGCATTGTCTGAGTAGGTGTCATTCTATTCTGGGGG
GTGGGGTGGGGCAGGACAGCAAGGGGGAGGATTGGGAAGAGAATAGCAGGCATGCTGGGGAGCGGCCGCA
GGAACCCCTAGTGATGGAGTTGGCCACTCCCTCTCTGCGCGCTCGCTCGCTCACTGAGGCCGGGCGACCA
AAGGTCGCCCGACGCCCGGGCTTTGCCCGGGCGGCCTCAGTGAGCGAGCGAGCGCGCAGCTGCCTGCAGG
GGCGCCTGATGCGGTATTTTCTCCTTACGCATCTGTGCGGTATTTCACACCGCATA
[95 nt withheld, positions 6637-6731]
T
[46 nt withheld, positions 6733-6778]
C
[141 nt withheld, positions 6780-6920]
CCTTTGACGTTGGAGTCCACGTTCTTT
[37 nt withheld, positions 6948-6984]
ACTCTATCTCGGGCTATTCTTTTGATTTATAAGGGATTTTGCCGATTTCGGTCTATTGGTTAAAAAATGA
GCTGATTTAACAAAAATTTAACGCGAATTTTAACAAAATATTAACGTTTACAATTTTATGGTGCACTCTC
AGTACAATCTGCTCTGATGCCGCATAGTTAAGCCAGCCCCGACACCCGCCAACACCCGCTGACGCGCCCT
GACGGGCTTGTCTGCTCCCGGCATCCGCTTACAGACAAGCTGTGACCGTCTCCGGGAGCTGCATGTGTCA
GAGGTTTTCACCGTCATCACCGAAACGCGCGAGACGAAAGGGCCTCGTGATACGCCTATTTTTATAGGTT
AATGTCATGATAATAATGGTTTCTTAGACGTCAGGTGGCACTTTTCGGGGAAATGTGCGCGGAACCCCTA
TTTGTTTATTTTTCTAAATACATTCAAATATGTATCCGCTCATGAGACAATAACCCTGATAAATGCTTCA
ATAATATTGAAAAAGGAAGAGTATGAGTATTCAACATTTCCGTGTCGCCCTTATTCCCTTTTTTGCGGCA
TTTTGCCTTCCTGTTTTTGCTCACCCAGAAACGCTGGTGAAAGTAAAAGATGCTGAAGATCAGTTGGGTG
CACGAGTGGGTTACATCGAACTGGATCTCAACAGCGGTAAGATCCTTGAGAGTTTTCGCCCCGAAGAACG
TTTTCCAATGATGAGCACTTTTAAAGTTCTGCTATGTGGCGCGGTATTATCCCGTATTGACGCCGGGCAA
GAGCAACTCGGTCGCCGCATACACTATTCTCAGAATGACTTGGTTGAGTACTCACCAGTCACAGAAAAGC
ATCTTACGGATGGCATGACAGTAAGAGAATTATGCAGTGCTGCCATAACCATGAGTGATAACACTGCGGC
CAACTTACTTCTGACAACGATCGGAGGACCGAAGGAGCTAACCGCTTTTTTGCACAACATGGGGGATCAT
GTAACTCGCCTTGATCGTTGGGAACCGGAGCTGAATGAAGCCATACCAAACGACGAGCGTGACACCACGA
TGCCTGTAGCAATGGCAACAACGTTGCGCAAACTATTAACTGGCGAACTACTTACTCTAGCTTCCCGGCA
ACAATTAATAGACTGGATGGAGGCGGATAAAGTTGCAGGACCACTTCTGCGCTCGGCCCTTCCGGCTGGC
TGGTTTATTGCTGATAAATCTGGAGCCGGTGAGCGTGGAAGCCGCGGTATCATTGCAGCACTGGGGCCAG
ATGGTAAGCCCTCCCGTATCGTAGTTATCTACACGACGGGGAGTCAGGCAACTATGGATGAACGAAATAG
ACAGATCGCTGAGATAGGTGCCTCACTGATTAAGCATTGGTAACTGTCAGACCAAGTTTACTCATATATA
CTTTAGATTGATTTAAAACTTCATTTTTAATTTAAAAGGATCTAGGTGAAGATCCTTTTTGATAATCTCA
TGACCAAAATCCCTTAACGTGAGTTTTCGTTCCACTGAGCGTCAGACCCCGTAGAAAAGATCAAAGGATC
TTCTTGAGATCCTTTTTTTCTGCGCGTAATCTGCTGCTTGCAAACAAAAAAACCACCGCTACCAGCGGTG
GTTTGTTTGCCGGATCAAGAGCTACCAACTCTTTTTCCGAAGGTAACTGGCTTCAGCAGAGCGCAGATAC
CAAATACTGTTCTTCTAGTGTAGCCGTAGTTAGGCCACCACTTCAAGAACTCTGTAGCACCGCCTACATA
CCTCGCTCTGCTAATCCTGTTACCAGTGGCTGCTGCCAGTGGCGATAAGTCGTGTCTTACCGGGTTGGAC
TCAAGACGATAGTTACCGGATAAGGCGCAGCGGTCGGGCTGAACGGGGGGTTCGTGCACACAGCCCAGCT
TGGAGCGAACGACCTACACCGAACTGAGATACCTACAGCGTGAGCTATGAGAAAGCGCCACGCTTCCCGA
AGGGAGAAAGGCGGACAGGTATCCGGTAAGCGGCAGGGTCGGAACAGGAGAGCGCACGAGGGAGCTTCCA
GGGGGAAACGCCTGGTATCTTTATAGTCCTGTCGGGTTTCGCCACCTCTGACTTGAGCGTCGATTTTTGT
GATGCTCGTCAGGGGGGCGGAGCCTATGGAAAAACGCCAGCAACGCGGCCTTTTTACGGTTCCTGGCCTT
TTGCTGGCCTTTTGCTCACATGT
Features (pLannotate 1.2.2; 19 found; start..end, strand, type, name):
      1..241     +  promoter       U6 promoter: RNA polymerase III promoter for human U6 snRNA
    271..346     +  misc_RNA       gRNA scaffold: guide RNA scaffold for the Streptococcus pyogenes CRISPR/Cas9 system
    353..396     +  misc_RNA       gRNA scaffold (fragment): guide RNA scaffold for the Streptococcus pyogenes CRISPR/Cas9 system
    443..728     +  enhancer       CMV enhancer: human cytomegalovirus immediate early enhancer; contains an 18-bp deletion relative to the standard CMV enhancer
    730..1007    +  promoter       chicken β-actin promoter: No description available
   1008..1235    +  intron         hybrid intron: hybrid between chicken β-actin (CBA) and minute virus of mice (MMV) introns (Gray et al., 2011)
   1373..2974    +  CDS            Cas9(N): N-terminal portion of Streptococcus pyogenes Cas9 (Zetsche et al., 2015)
   2975..5473    +  CDS            Cas9(C): C-terminal portion of Streptococcus pyogenes Cas9 (Zetsche et al., 2015)
   5474..5521    +  CDS            nucleoplasmin NLS: bipartite nuclear localization signal from nucleoplasmin
   5591..6190    +  CDS            PuroR (fragment): puromycin N-acetyltransferase; pac from Streptomyces; confers resistance to puromycin
   6224..6335    +  polyA_signal   bGH poly(A) signal: bovine growth hormone polyadenylation signal
   6440..6580    +  repeat_region  AAV2 ITR: inverted terminal repeat of adeno-associated virus serotype 2 inverted
   6585..6636    -  misc_feature   bom (fragment): basis of mobility region from pBR322
   6655..7110    +  rep_origin     f1 ori (sequence partly withheld): f1 bacteriophage origin of replication; arrow indicates direction of (+) strand synthesis
   7111..7160    -  misc_feature   bom (fragment): basis of mobility region from pBR322
   7262..7297    -  CDS            rop (fragment): Rop protein, which maintains plasmids at low copy number; rop
   7392..7496    +  promoter       AmpR promoter: bla
   7497..8357    +  CDS            AmpR: β-lactamase; bla; confers resistance to ampicillin, carbenicillin, and related antibiotics
   8528..9116    +  rep_origin     ori: high-copy-number ColE1/pMB1/pBR322/pUC origin of replication
