[The description below was written by a language model from this plasmid's Addgene catalogue record and pLannotate feature annotations shown in this document.]
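Description:
pSpCas9_mouse_Adar1_ccA is a mammalian expression plasmid built on the all-in-one CRISPR backbone pSpCas9(BB)-2A-Puro (PX459), carrying a single guide RNA directed against the mouse Adar gene (Adar1, encoding the double-stranded RNA-specific adenosine deaminase with its p110 and p150 isoforms). The sequenced plasmid is 9,177 nt. It is propagated in E. coli through a high-copy ColE1/pUC-type origin with ampicillin selection from the β-lactamase gene, and it also contains an f1 phage origin. The annotation also flags a single AAV2 ITR and short bom and rop fragments, which appear to be backbone remnants. With only one ITR, this is not an AAV packaging vector.

Two expression units deliver the editing components. A human U6 RNA polymerase III promoter drives the Adar1-targeting spacer, which lies in the gap between the promoter and the Streptococcus pyogenes gRNA scaffold. A partial second scaffold fragment is annotated just downstream. The second unit uses a hybrid promoter made of the CMV enhancer, chicken β-actin promoter and a hybrid intron to express S. pyogenes Cas9. The annotation splits Cas9 into contiguous N- and C-terminal portions, followed by a nucleoplasmin nuclear localization signal. As the backbone name indicates, puromycin N-acetyltransferase is linked to Cas9 through a 2A peptide, and the transcript ends at a bGH polyadenylation signal. Transfected cells therefore co-express nuclease and resistance marker, allowing transient puromycin enrichment.

The stated purpose is deletion of mouse Adar1. The "ccA" suffix may indicate one member of a guide set, but the record does not describe any partner constructs or the exact target site.
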