Addgene plasmid #158120: pSpCas9_mouse_Adar1_ccA
Purpose: deletion mAdar1
Depositing lab: Emanuela Felley-Bosco. Depositing organization: Zurich University Hospital.
Backbone
  Vector backbone: pSpCas9(BB)-2A-Puro PX459
  Backbone manufacturer: Addgene
  Backbone size w/o insert (bp): 9175
  Vector type: Mammalian Expression
  Selectable markers: Puromycin
Growth in bacteria
  Bacterial resistance: Ampicillin, 100 μg/mL
  Growth temperature: 37°C
  Growth strain: DH5alpha
  Copy number: Unknown
Gene/Insert
  Gene/Insert name: Adar1
  gRNA/shRNA sequence: CACCGTCAGCACTGAGGTCACATCT
  Species: M. musculus (mouse)
  GenBank ID: 56417
  Entrez Gene: Adar (a.k.a. Adar1, Adar1p110, Adar1p150, DRADA, mZaADAR)
Terms and licenses: Academic/Nonprofit Terms; Industry Terms: Not Available to Industry
How to cite: pSpCas9_mouse_Adar1_ccA was a gift from Emanuela Felley-Bosco (Addgene plasmid # 158120 ; http://n2t.net/addgene:158120 ; RRID:Addgene_158120)
